>Addgene plasmid #114228 | pMXLC_eFq | addgene full sequence | sequence record 224815 | Addgene NGS Result
CACTCTGTGACTTGGTCTCACAACGGAGTGAGACCGGCCTAGCAGGTGTGAGTTTGCAGCTGGCACGACA
GGTTTCCCGACTGGAAAGCGGGCAGTGAGCGCAACGCAATTAATGTGAGTTAGCTCACTCATTAGGCACC
CCAGGCTTTACACTTTATGCTTCCGGCTCGTATGTTGTGTGGAATTGTGAGCGGATAACAATTTCACACA
GGAAACAGCTATGACCATGATTACGCCAAGCTTGCATGCCTGCAGGTCGACTCTAGAGGATCCCCGGGTA
CCGAGCTCGAATTCACTGGCCGTCGTTTTACAACGTCGTGACTGGGAAAACCCTGGCGTTACCCAACTTA
ATCGCCTTGCAGCACATCCCCCTTTCGCCAGCTGGCGTAATAGCGAAGAGGCCCGCACCGATCGCCCTTC
CCAACAGTTGCGCAGCCTGAATGGCGAATGGCGCCTGATGCGGTATTTTCTCCTTACGCATCTGTGCGGT
ATTTCACACCGCATATGGTGCACTCTCAGTACAATCTGCTCTGATGCCGCATAGTTAAGCCAGCCCCGAC
ACCCGCCAACACCCGCTGACGCGCCCTGACGGGCTTGTCTGCTCCCGGCATCCGCTTACAGACAAGCTGT
GACAAGTACCACCTGGAACGCCAAAGGTCTCACGCTTGAGACCAAGTCACGAAGTGTGCGGCCGCCTTCA
GCGGCCGCACGAATAAATACCTGTGACGGAAGATCACTTCGCAGAATAAATAAATCCTGGTGTCCCTGTT
GATACCGGGAAGCCCTGGGCCAACTTTTGGCGAAAATGAGACGTTGATCGGCACGTAAGAGGTTCCAACT
TTCACCATAATGAAATAAGATCACTACCGGGCGTATTTTTTGAGTTATCGAGATTTTCAGGAGCTAAGGA
AGCTAAAATGGAGAAAAAAATCACTGGATATACCACCGTTGATATATCCCAATGGCATCGTAAAGAACAT
TTTGAGGCATTTCAGTCAGTTGCTCAATGTACCTATAACCAGACCGTTCAGCTGGATATTACGGCCTTTT
TAAAGACCGTAAAGAAAAATAAGCACAAGTTTTATCCGGCCTTTATTCACATTCTTGCCCGCCTGATGAA
TGCTCATCCGGAGTTCCGTATGGCAATGAAAGACGGTGAGCTGGTGATATGGGATAGTGTTCACCCTTGT
TACACCGTTTTCCATGAGCAAACTGAAACGTTTTCATCGCTCTGGAGTGAATACCACGACGATTTCCGGC
AGTTTCTACACATATATTCGCAAGATGTGGCGTGTTACGGTGAAAACCTGGCCTATTTCCCTAAAGGGTT
TATTGAGAATATGTTTTTCGTCTCAGCCAATCCCTGGGTGAGTTTCACCAGTTTTGATTTAAACGTGGCC
AATATGGACAACTTCTTCGCCCCCGTTTTCACCATGGGCAAATATTATACGCAAGGCGACAAGGTGCTGA
TGCCGCTGGCGATTCAGGTTCATCATGCCGTTTGTGATGGCTTCCATGTCGGCAGAATGCTTAATGAATT
ACAACAGTACTGCGATGAGTGGCAGGGCGGGGCGTAAGAGCCTGTTTAATAAGATGATCTTCTTGAGATC
GTTTTGGTCTGCGCGTAATCTCTTGCTCTGAAAACGAAAAAACCGCCTTGCAGGGCGGTTTTTCGAAGGT
TCTCTGAGCTACCAACTCTTTGAACCGAGGTAACTGGCTTGGAGGAGCGCAGTCACCAAAACTTGTCCTT
TCAGTTTAGCCTTAACCGGCGCATGACTTCAAGACTAACTCCTCTAAATCAATTACCAGTGGCTGCTGCC
AGTGGTGCTTTTGCATGTCTTTCCGGGTTGGACTCAAGACGATAGTTACCGGATAAGGCGCAGCGGTCGG
ACTGAACGGGGGGTTCGTGCATACAGTCCAGCTTGGAGCGAACTGCCTACCCGGAACTGAGTGTCAGGCG
TGGAATGAGACAAACGCGGCCATAACAGCGGAATGACACCGGTAAACCGAAAGGCAGGAACAGGAGAGCG
CACGAGGGAGCCGCCAGGGGGAAACGCCTGGTATCTTTATAGTCCTGTCGGGTTTCGCCACCACTGATTT
GAGCGTCAGATTTCGTGATGCTTGTCAGGGGGGCGGAGCCTATGGAAAAACGGCTTTGCCGCGGCCCTCT
CACTTCCCTGTTAAGTATCTTCCTGGCATCTTCCAGGAAATCTCCGCCCCGTTCGTAAGCCATTTCCGCT
CGCCGCAGTCGAACGACCGAGCGTAGCGAGTCAGTGAGCGAGGAAGCGGAATATATCCTGTATCACATAT
TCTGCTGACGCACCGGTGCAGCCTTTTTTCTCCTGCCACATGAAGCACTTCACTGACACCCTCATCAGTG
CCAACATAGTAAGCCAGTATACACTCCGCTAGCGCGCAAGCGGCCGCA
Features (pLannotate 1.2.2; 12 found; start..end, strand, type, name):
     55..98      +  CDS            lacI (fragment): lac repressor; lacI; The lac repressor binds to the lac operator to inhibit transcription in E. coli. This inhibition can be relieved by adding lactose or isopropyl-β-D-thiogalactopyranoside (IPTG).
    111..132     +  protein_bind   CAP binding site: CAP binding activates transcription in the presence of cAMP. E. coli catabolite activator protein
    147..177     +  promoter       lac promoter: promoter for the E. coli lac operon
    185..201     +  protein_bind   lac operator: The lac repressor binds to the lac operator to inhibit transcription in E. coli. This inhibition can be relieved by adding lactose or isopropyl-β-D-thiogalactopyranoside (IPTG). lac repressor encoded by lacI
    238..294     -  misc_feature   MCS: pUC18/19 multiple cloning site
    291..448     +  CDS            lacZα (fragment): LacZα fragment of β-galactosidase; lacZ fragment
    454..553     -  misc_feature   bom (fragment): basis of mobility region from pBR322
    815..917     +  promoter       cat promoter: promoter of the E. coli cat gene encoding chloramphenicol acetyltransferase
    918..1574    +  CDS            cat: CAT_ECOLX - Experimental evidence at protein level: Swiss-Prot protein existence level 1. This enzyme is an effector of chloramphenicol resistance in bacteria. From Escherichia coli. This protein is used as a marker in many commonly used cloning vectors, such as pACYC184.
   1603..2148    +  rep_origin     p15A ori: Plasmids containing the medium-copy-number p15A origin of replication can be propagated in E. coli cells that contain a second plasmid with the ColE1 origin.
   2236..2291    +  rep_origin     RSF ori (fragment): Plasmids containing the RSF 1030 origin of replication can be propagated in E. coli cells that contain additional plasmids with compatible origins.
   2390..2411    -  misc_feature   bom (fragment): basis of mobility region from pBR322
