[The description below was written by a language model from this plasmid's Addgene catalogue record and pLannotate feature annotations shown in this document.]
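Description:
pMXLC_eFq is a small (about 2.4 kb) synthetic-biology assembly vector built on the pMXLC backbone for MetClo, a methylase-assisted hierarchical DNA assembly method that uses a single type IIS restriction enzyme throughout. This member of the vector set is designed for BsaI-based MetClo and carries the adaptor sequence combination designated e-q, which defines the fusion sites used when an assembled fragment is passed on to the next assembly level. It is propagated in E. coli from a p15A origin of replication, recorded as low copy and compatible with ColE1-type plasmids. Selection is by chloramphenicol, through a cat (chloramphenicol acetyltransferase) gene driven by its own cat promoter.

The recorded insert is a LacZα cassette. The feature table shows the usual lac regulatory region (a short remnant of lacI, the CAP binding site, lac promoter and lac operator), followed by a pUC18/19-type multiple cloning site and a lacZα fragment. In assembly vectors of this kind, the LacZα cassette generally acts as a replaceable placeholder: successful insertion of assembled fragments displaces it, so correct clones can be told apart from parental vector by blue/white screening in an α-complementing host. The annotation does not mark the BsaI sites, methylase recognition sequences or adaptor overhangs, and the record lists the cloning sites as unknown, so their exact arrangement around the cassette cannot be described from these fields. The remaining annotations are short fragments of the pBR322 bom region and of an RSF origin, which appear to be backbone remnants or partial sequence matches rather than functional elements. The vector contains no expression payload beyond the screening marker and serves purely as a recipient for hierarchical DNA assembly.
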