Addgene plasmid #114228: pMXLC_eFq
Purpose: POC12366, MetClo assembly vector with p15A replication origin and chloramphenicol resistance for BsaI-based MetClo, adaptor sequence type e-q
Depositing lab: Christopher A. O'Callaghan. Depositing organization: University of Oxford. Publication: MetClo: methylase-assisted hierarchical DNA assembly using a single type IIS restriction enzyme. Lin D, O'Callaghan CA. Nucleic Acids Res. 2018 Jul 9. pii: 5050631. doi: 10.1093/nar/gky596. PubMed 29986052.
Backbone
  Vector backbone: pMXLC
  Vector type: Synthetic Biology
Growth in bacteria
  Bacterial resistance: Chloramphenicol, 25 μg/mL
  Growth temperature: 37°C
  Growth strain: DH5alpha
  Copy number: Low Copy
Gene/Insert
  Gene/Insert name: LacZalpha
  Species: Synthetic
  Cloning method: Restriction Enzyme; 5′ cloning site unknown (unknown if destroyed)
Terms and licenses: Academic/Nonprofit Terms; Industry Terms: Not Available to Industry
How to cite: pMXLC_eFq was a gift from Christopher A. O'Callaghan (Addgene plasmid # 114228 ; http://n2t.net/addgene:114228 ; RRID:Addgene_114228)
